Addgene plasmid #192322: pSLIK 3xFLAG-KIF20A zeo
Purpose: Lentiviral expression vector for an inducible 3xFLAG-KIF20A
Depositing lab: Kevin Janes. Depositing organization: University of Virginia. Publication: Nucleocytoplasmic transport of active HER2 causes fractional escape from the DCIS-like state. Wang L, Paudel BB, McKnight RA, Janes KA. Nat Commun. 2023 Apr 13;14(1):2110. doi: 10.1038/s41467-023-37914-x. PubMed 37055441.
Backbone
  Vector backbone: pSLIK zeo
  Backbone manufacturer: Addgene #25736
  Vector type: Lentiviral
Growth in bacteria
  Bacterial resistance: Ampicillin, 100 μg/mL
  Growth temperature: 30°C
  Growth strain: NEB Stable
  Copy number: High Copy
Gene/Insert
  Gene/Insert name: KIF20A (alt names: MKLP2; RAB6KIFL)
  Species: H. sapiens (human)
  Entrez Gene: KIF20A (a.k.a. MKLP2, RAB6KIFL, RCM6)
  Tag / fusion protein: 3xFLAG (N terminal on insert)
  Cloning method: Gateway Cloning
Terms and licenses: Academic/Nonprofit Terms; Industry Terms: Not Available to Industry
How to cite: pSLIK 3xFLAG-KIF20A zeo was a gift from Kevin Janes (Addgene plasmid # 192322 ; http://n2t.net/addgene:192322 ; RRID:Addgene_192322)
