[The description below was written by a language model from this plasmid's Addgene catalogue record and pLannotate feature annotations shown in this document.]
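Description:
pSLIK 3xFLAG-KIF20A zeo is a 14.4 kb HIV-1-based lentiviral transfer plasmid, built on the pSLIK zeo backbone, that provides doxycycline-inducible expression of human KIF20A (also called MKLP2 or RAB6KIFL), a plus-end-directed mitotic kinesin involved in cytokinesis and RAB6-linked Golgi transport. In bacteria it is maintained through a high-copy ColE1/pUC-type origin and selected with ampicillin (AmpR); an f1 origin is also present. The viral genome is transcribed from a CMV enhancer/promoter fused to a truncated 5' LTR, followed by the Ψ packaging signal with a gag fragment, the RRE for Rev-dependent export, and the cPPT/CTS. It ends with a WPRE, a second truncated LTR and a bGH polyadenylation signal.

The payload is an all-in-one Tet-On arrangement. The inducible cassette, introduced by Gateway recombination and flanked by attB1 and attB2 sites, consists of the tight TRE promoter (seven tet operators plus a minimal CMV promoter) driving KIF20A with an N-terminal 3xFLAG tag for detection or immunoprecipitation. Downstream, the constitutive human UbC promoter drives the reverse tetracycline transactivator rtTA3, linked through an EMCV IRES to the Sh ble gene. Transduced cells therefore express both the transactivator and Zeocin resistance from one transcript, and the tagged kinesin is switched on only when doxycycline is added. A second bleomycin/Zeocin resistance cassette under SV40 and EM7 promoters sits in the plasmid backbone outside the LTRs.

The record describes the construct's purpose as lentiviral delivery of inducible 3xFLAG-KIF20A, suiting it to generating stably transduced, Zeocin-selected mammalian cell lines with regulated KIF20A expression.
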