Features (pLannotate 1.2.2; 41 found; start..end, strand, type, name):
     31..83      -  misc_feature   bom (fragment): basis of mobility region from pBR322
    238..617     +  enhancer       CMV enhancer: human cytomegalovirus immediate early enhancer
    618..817     +  promoter       CMV promoter: human cytomegalovirus (CMV) immediate early promoter
    835..1015    +  LTR            5' LTR (truncated): truncated 5' long terminal repeat (LTR) from HIV-1
   1062..1187    +  misc_feature   HIV-1 Ψ: packaging signal of human immunodeficiency virus type 1
   1171..1534    +  CDS            HIV-1 gag (fragment): gag protein from human immunodeficiency virus 1; gag
   1680..1913    +  misc_feature   RRE: The Rev response element (RRE) of HIV-1 allows for Rev-dependent mRNA export from the nucleus to the cytoplasm.
   2290..2390    +  CDS            Rev (fragment): human immunodeficiency virus 1 (HIV-1) Rev protein; rev; enhances nuclear export of unspliced and incompletely spliced viral mRNAs
   2440..2557    +  misc_feature   cPPT/CTS: central polypurine tract and central termination sequence of HIV-1
   2614..2638    +  protein_bind   attB1: mutant version of attB; recombination site for the Gateway® BP reaction BP Clonase™
   2670..2984    +  promoter       tight TRE promoter: Tet-responsive promoter PTight, consisting of seven tet operator sequences followed by the minimal CMV promoter
   2994..3059    +  CDS            3xFLAG: three tandem FLAG® epitope tags, followed by an enterokinase cleavage site
   3060..5729    +  CDS            KIF20A: KI20A_HUMAN - Also known as MKLP2, RAB6KIFL. Experimental evidence at protein level: Swiss-Prot protein existence level 1. Mitotic kinesin required for chromosome passenger complex (CPC)-mediated cytokinesis. Following phosphorylation by PLK1, involved in recruitment of PLK1 to the central spindle. Interacts with guanosine triphosphate (GTP)-bound forms of RAB6A and RAB6B. May act as a motor required for the retrograde RAB6 regulated transport of Golgi membranes and associated vesicles along microtubules. Has a microtubule plus end- directed motility. From Homo sapiens (Human).
   5768..5792    -  protein_bind   attB2: mutant version of attB; recombination site for the Gateway® BP reaction BP Clonase™
   5842..7053    +  promoter       UbC promoter: human ubiquitin C promoter
   7112..7809    +  CDS            rtTA3 (fragment): reverse tetracycline transactivator 3 activates expression from Tet-responsive promoters in the presence of doxycycline
   7739..7849    +  CDS            VP48: 3 tandem repeats of the minimal activation domain of herpes simplex virus VP16 (Cheng et al., 2013)
   8007..8469    +  misc_feature   IRES: internal ribosome entry site (IRES) of the encephalomyocarditis virus (EMCV)
   8491..8538    +  promoter       EM7 promoter: synthetic bacterial promoter&nbsp
   8557..8931    +  CDS            BleoR: antibiotic-binding protein; Sh ble from Streptoalloteichus hindustanus; confers resistance to bleomycin, phleomycin, and Zeocin™
   8965..9048    +  CDS            large T antigen (fragment): large T antigen from SV40 (simian virus 40)
   9082..9105    +  misc_feature   MCS (fragment): pBluescript multiple cloning site
   9105..9693    +  misc_feature   WPRE: woodchuck hepatitis virus posttranscriptional regulatory element
   9694..9713    +  misc_feature   MCS (fragment): pBluescript multiple cloning site
   9715..10215   +  CDS            nef (fragment): NEF_HV1LA - Experimental evidence at protein level: Swiss-Prot protein existence level 1. Extracellular Nef protein targets CD4(+) T-lymphocytes for apoptosis by interacting with CXCR4 surface receptors. From Human immunodeficiency virus type 1 group M subtype B (isolate Lai) (HIV-1).
  10222..10402   +  LTR            5' LTR (truncated): truncated 5' long terminal repeat (LTR) from HIV-1
  10434..10658   +  polyA_signal   bGH poly(A) signal: bovine growth hormone polyadenylation signal
  10662..10683   +  promoter       SV40 promoter (fragment): SV40 enhancer and early promoter
  10704..11132   +  rep_origin     f1 ori (sequence partly withheld): f1 bacteriophage origin of replication; arrow indicates direction of (+) strand synthesis
  11146..11475   +  promoter       SV40 promoter: SV40 enhancer and early promoter
  11523..11570   +  promoter       EM7 promoter: synthetic bacterial promoter&nbsp
  11589..11963   +  CDS            BleoR: antibiotic-binding protein; Sh ble from Streptoalloteichus hindustanus; confers resistance to bleomycin, phleomycin, and Zeocin™
  11973..12098   +  CDS            ble (fragment): BLE_KLEPN - Experimental evidence at protein level: Swiss-Prot protein existence level 1. Binding protein with a strong affinity to the bleomycin family of antibiotics. Binds to CL990; an antimitotic-antibiotic compound. From Klebsiella pneumoniae.
  12093..12214   +  polyA_signal   SV40 poly(A) signal: SV40 polyadenylation signal
  12285..12307   -  protein_bind   lac operator (fragment): The lac repressor binds to the lac operator to inhibit transcription in E. coli. This inhibition can be relieved by adding lactose or isopropyl-β-D-thiogalactopyranoside (IPTG). lac repressor encoded by lacI
  12311..12341   -  promoter       lac promoter: promoter for the E. coli lac operon
  12356..12377   -  protein_bind   CAP binding site: CAP binding activates transcription in the presence of cAMP. E. coli catabolite activator protein
  12390..12482   -  CDS            lacI (fragment): lac repressor; lacI; The lac repressor binds to the lac operator to inhibit transcription in E. coli. This inhibition can be relieved by adding lactose or isopropyl-β-D-thiogalactopyranoside (IPTG).
  12665..13253   -  rep_origin     ori: high-copy-number ColE1/pMB1/pBR322/pUC origin of replication
  13424..14284   -  CDS            AmpR: β-lactamase; bla; confers resistance to ampicillin, carbenicillin, and related antibiotics
  14285..14389   -  promoter       AmpR promoter: bla
>Addgene plasmid #192322 | pSLIK 3xFLAG-KIF20A zeo | addgene full sequence | sequence record 375842 | Addgene NGS Result
GTCGACGGATCGGGAGATCTCCCGATCCCCTATGGTGCACTCTCAGTACAATCTGCTCTGATGCCGCATA
GTTAAGCCAGTATCTGCTCCCTGCTTGTGTGTTGGAGGTCGCTGAGTAGTGCGCGAGCAAAATTTAAGCT
ACAACAAGGCAAGGCTTGACCGACAATTGCATGAAGAATCTGCTTAGGGTTAGGCGTTTTGCGCTGCTTC
GCGATGTACGGGCCAGATATACGCGTTGACATTGATTATTGACTAGTTATTAATAGTAATCAATTACGGG
GTCATTAGTTCATAGCCCATATATGGAGTTCCGCGTTACATAACTTACGGTAAATGGCCCGCCTGGCTGA
CCGCCCAACGACCCCCGCCCATTGACGTCAATAATGACGTATGTTCCCATAGTAACGCCAATAGGGACTT
TCCATTGACGTCAATGGGTGGAGTATTTACGGTAAACTGCCCACTTGGCAGTACATCAAGTGTATCATAT
GCCAAGTACGCCCCCTATTGACGTCAATGACGGTAAATGGCCCGCCTGGCATTATGCCCAGTACATGACC
TTATGGGACTTTCCTACTTGGCAGTACATCTACGTATTAGTCATCGCTATTACCATGGTGATGCGGTTTT
GGCAGTACATCAATGGGCGTGGATAGCGGTTTGACTCACGGGGATTTCCAAGTCTCCACCCCATTGACGT
CAATGGGAGTTTGTTTTGGCACCAAAATCAACGGGACTTTCCAAAATGTCGTAACAACTCCGCCCCATTG
ACGCAAATGGGCGGTAGGCGTGTACGGTGGGAGGTCTATATAAGCAGCGCGTTTTGCCTGTACTGGGTCT
CTCTGGTTAGACCAGATCTGAGCCTGGGAGCTCTCTGGCTAACTAGGGAACCCACTGCTTAAGCCTCAAT
AAAGCTTGCCTTGAGTGCTTCAAGTAGTGTGTGCCCGTCTGTTGTGTGACTCTGGTAACTAGAGATCCCT
CAGACCCTTTTAGTCAGTGTGGAAAATCTCTAGCAGTGGCGCCCGAACAGGGACTTGAAAGCGAAAGGGA
AACCAGAGGAGCTCTCTCGACGCAGGACTCGGCTTGCTGAAGCGCGCACGGCAAGAGGCGAGGGGCGGCG
ACTGGTGAGTACGCCAAAAATTTTGACTAGCGGAGGCTAGAAGGAGAGAGATGGGTGCGAGAGCGTCAGT
ATTAAGCGGGGGAGAATTAGATCGCGATGGGAAAAAATTCGGTTAAGGCCAGGGGGAAAGAAAAAATATA
AATTAAAACATATAGTATGGGCAAGCAGGGAGCTAGAACGATTCGCAGTTAATCCTGGCCTGTTAGAAAC
ATCAGAAGGCTGTAGACAAATACTGGGACAGCTACAACCATCCCTTCAGACAGGATCAGAAGAACTTAGA
TCATTATATAATACAGTAGCAACCCTCTATTGTGTGCATCAAAGGATAGAGATAAAAGACACCAAGGAAG
CTTTAGACAAGATAGAGGAAGAGCAAAACAAAAGTAAGACCACCGCACAGCAAGCGGCCGCTGATCTTCA
GACCTGGAGGAGGAGATATGAGGGACAATTGGAGAAGTGAATTATATAAATATAAAGTAGTAAAAATTGA
ACCATTAGGAGTAGCACCCACCAAGGCAAAGAGAAGAGTGGTGCAGAGAGAAAAAAGAGCAGTGGGAATA
GGAGCTTTGTTCCTTGGGTTCTTGGGAGCAGCAGGAAGCACTATGGGCGCAGCGTCAATGACGCTGACGG
TACAGGCCAGACAATTATTGTCTGGTATAGTGCAGCAGCAGAACAATTTGCTGAGGGCTATTGAGGCGCA
ACAGCATCTGTTGCAACTCACAGTCTGGGGCATCAAGCAGCTCCAGGCAAGAATCCTGGCTGTGGAAAGA
TACCTAAAGGATCAACAGCTCCTGGGGATTTGGGGTTGCTCTGGAAAACTCATTTGCACCACTGCTGTGC
CTTGGAATGCTAGTTGGAGTAATAAATCTCTGGAACAGATTTGGAATCACACGACCTGGATGGAGTGGGA
CAGAGAAATTAACAATTACACAAGCTTAATACACTCCTTAATTGAAGAATCGCAAAACCAGCAAGAAAAG
AATGAACAAGAATTATTGGAATTAGATAAATGGGCAAGTTTGTGGAATTGGTTTAACATAACAAATTGGC
TGTGGTATATAAAATTATTCATAATGATAGTAGGAGGCTTGGTAGGTTTAAGAATAGTTTTTGCTGTACT
TTCTATAGTGAATAGAGTTAGGCAGGGATATTCACCATTATCGTTTCAGACCCACCTCCCAACCCCGAGG
GGACCCGACAGGCCCGAAGGAATAGAAGAAGAAGGTGGAGAGAGAGACAGAGACAGATCCATTCGATTAG
TGAACGGATCGGCACTGCGTGCGCCAATTCTGCAGACAAATGGCAGTATTCATCCACAATTTTAAAAGAA
AAGGGGGGATTGGGGGGTACAGTGCAGGGGAAAGAATAGTAGACATAATAGCAACAGACATACAAACTAA
AGAATTACAAAAACAAATTACAAAAATTCAAAATTTTCGGGTTTATTACAGGGACAGCAGAGATCCAGTT
TGGTTAATTCTAGACAGTTATCAACAAGTTTGTACAAAAAAGCAGGCTTTAAAGGAACCAATTCAGTCGA
CTGGATCCCGAGTTTACTCCCTATCAGTGATAGAGAACGTATGTCGAGTTTACTCCCTATCAGTGATAGA
GAACGATGTCGAGTTTACTCCCTATCAGTGATAGAGAACGTATGTCGAGTTTACTCCCTATCAGTGATAG
AGAACGTATGTCGAGTTTACTCCCTATCAGTGATAGAGAACGTATGTCGAGTTTATCCCTATCAGTGATA
GAGAACGTATGTCGAGTTTACTCCCTATCAGTGATAGAGAACGTATGTCGAGGTAGGCGTGTACGGTGGG
AGGCCTATATAAGCAGAGCTCGTTTAGTGAACCGTCAGATCGCCACTAGTATGGACTACAAAGACCATGA
CGGTGATTATAAAGATCATGACATCGATTACAAGGATGACGATGACAAGATGTCGCAAGGGATCCTTTCT
CCGCCAGCGGGCTTGCTGTCCGATGACGATGTCGTAGTTTCTCCCATGTTTGAGTCCACAGCTGCAGATT
TGGGGTCTGTGGTACGCAAGAACCTGCTATCAGACTGCTCTGTCGTCTCTACCTCCCTAGAGGACAAGCA
GCAGGTTCCATCTGAGGACAGTATGGAGAAGGTGAAAGTATACTTGAGGGTTAGGCCCTTGTTACCTTCA
GAGTTGGAACGACAGGAAGATCAGGGTTGTGTCCGTATTGAGAATGTGGAGACCCTTGTTCTACAAGCAC
CCAAGGACTCTTTTGCCCTGAAGAGCAATGAACGGGGAATTGGCCAAGCCACACACAGGTTCACCTTTTC
CCAGATCTTTGGGCCAGAAGTGGGACAGGCATCCTTCTTCAACCTAACTGTGAAGGAGATGGTAAAGGAT
GTACTCAAAGGGCAGAACTGGCTCATCTATACATATGGAGTCACTAACTCAGGGAAAACCCACACGATTC
AAGGTACCATCAAGGATGGAGGGATTCTCCCCCGGTCCCTGGCGCTGATCTTCAATAGCCTCCAAGGCCA
ACTTCATCCAACACCTGATCTGAAGCCCTTGCTCTCCAATGAGGTAATCTGGCTAGACAGCAAGCAGATC
CGACAGGAGGAAATGAAGAAGCTGTCCCTGCTAAATGGAGGCCTCCAAGAGGAGGAGCTGTCCACTTCCT
TGAAGAGGAGTGTCTACATCGAAAGTCGGATAGGTACCAGCACCAGCTTCGACAGTGGCATTGCTGGGCT
CTCTTCTATCAGTCAGTGTACCAGCAGTAGCCAGCTGGATGAAACAAGTCATCGATGGGCACAGCCAGAC
ACTGCCCCACTACCTGTCCCGGCAAACATTCGCTTCTCCATCTGGATCTCATTCTTTGAGATCTACAACG
AACTGCTTTATGACCTATTAGAACCGCCTAGCCAACAGCGCAAGAGGCAGACTTTGCGGCTATGCGAGGA
TCAAAATGGCAATCCCTATGTGAAAGATCTCAACTGGATTCATGTGCAAGATGCTGAGGAGGCCTGGAAG
CTCCTAAAAGTGGGTCGTAAGAACCAGAGCTTTGCCAGCACCCACCTCAACCAGAACTCCAGCCGCAGTC
ACAGCATCTTCTCAATCAGGATCCTACACCTTCAGGGGGAAGGAGATATAGTCCCCAAGATCAGCGAGCT
GTCACTCTGTGATCTGGCTGGCTCAGAGCGCTGCAAAGATCAGAAGAGTGGTGAACGGTTGAAGGAAGCA
GGAAACATTAACACCTCTCTACACACCCTGGGCCGCTGTATTGCTGCCCTTCGTCAAAACCAGCAGAACC
GGTCAAAGCAGAACCTGGTTCCCTTCCGTGACAGCAAGTTGACTCGAGTGTTCCAAGGTTTCTTCACAGG
CCGAGGCCGTTCCTGCATGATTGTCAATGTGAATCCCTGTGCATCTACCTATGATGAAACTCTTCATGTG
GCCAAGTTCTCAGCCATTGCTAGCCAGCTTGTGCATGCCCCACCTATGCAACTGGGATTCCCATCCCTGC
ACTCGTTCATCAAGGAACATAGTCTTCAGGTATCCCCCAGCTTAGAGAAAGGGGCTAAGGCAGACACAGG
CCTTGATGATGATATTGAAAATGAAGCTGACATCTCCATGTATGGCAAAGAGGAGCTCCTACAAGTTGTG
GAAGCCATGAAGACACTGCTTTTGAAGGAACGACAGGAAAAGCTACAGCTGGAGATGCATCTCCGAGATG
AAATTTGCAATGAGATGGTAGAACAGATGCAACAGCGGGAACAGTGGTGCAGTGAACATTTGGACACCCA
AAAGGAACTATTGGAGGAAATGTATGAAGAAAAACTAAATATCCTCAAGGAGTCACTGACAAGTTTTTAC
CAAGAAGAGATTCAGGAGCGGGATGAAAAGATTGAAGAGCTAGAAGCTCTCTTGCAGGAAGCCAGACAAC
AGTCAGTGGCCCATCAGCAATCAGGGTCTGAATTGGCCCTACGGCGGTCACAAAGGTTGGCAGCTTCTGC
CTCCACCCAGCAGCTTCAGGAGGTTAAAGCTAAATTACAGCAGTGCAAAGCAGAGCTAAACTCTACCACT
GAAGAGTTGCATAAGTATCAGAAAATGTTAGAACCACCACCCTCAGCCAAGCCCTTCACCATTGATGTGG
ACAAGAAGTTAGAAGAGGGCCAGAAGAATATAAGGCTGTTGCGGACAGAGCTTCAGAAACTTGGTGAGTC
TCTCCAATCAGCAGAGAGAGCTTGTTGCCACAGCACTGGGGCAGGAAAACTTCGTCAAGCCTTGACCACT
TGTGATGACATCTTAATCAAACAGGACCAGACTCTGGCTGAACTGCAGAACAACATGGTGCTAGTGAAAC
TGGACCTTCGGAAGAAGGCAGCATGTATTGCTGAGCAGTATCATACTGTGTTGAAACTCCAAGGCCAGGT
TTCTGCCAAAAAGCGCCTTGGTACCAACCAGGAAAATCAGCAACCAAACCAACAACCACCAGGGAAGAAA
CCATTCCTTCGAAATTTACTTCCCCGAACACCAACCTGCCAAAGCTCAACAGACTGCAGCCCTTATGCCC
GGATCCTACGCTCACGGCGTTCCCCTTTACTCAAATCTGGGCCTTTTGGCAAAAAGTACTAACAATTGGA
AGACTAATGCGTTTTCGAGATATCTAGACCCAGCTTTCTTGTACAAAGTGGTTGATAACATCTCGAGCCA
TAAAGATGGTTAATTAACCCACCCAAGATCTGGCCTCCGCGCCGGGTTTTGGCGCCTCCCGCGGGCGCCC
CCCTCCTCACGGCGAGCGCTGCCACGTCAGACGAAGGGCGCAGCGAGCGTCCTGATCCTTCCGCCCGGAC
GCTCAGGACAGCGGCCCGCTGCTCATAAGACTCGGCCTTAGAACCCCAGTATCAGCAGAAGGACATTTTA
GGACGGGACTTGGGTGACTCTAGGGCACTGGTTTTCTTTCCAGAGAGCGGAACAGGCGAGGAAAAGTAGT
CCCTTCTCGGCGATTCTGCGGAGGGATCTCCGTGGGGCGGTGAACGCCGATGATTATATAAGGACGCGCC
GGGTGTGGCACAGCTAGTTCCGTCGCAGCCGGGATTTGGGTCGCGGTTCTTGTTTGTGGATCGCTGTGAT
CGTCACTTGGTGAGTAGCGGGCTGCTGGGCTGGCCGGGGCTTTCGTGGCCGCCGGGCCGCTCGGTGGGAC
GGAAGCGTGTGGAGAGACCGCCAAGGGCTGTAGTCTGGGTCCGCGAGCAAGGTTGCCCTGAACTGGGGGT
TGGGGGGAGCGCAGCAAAATGGCGGCTGTTCCCGAGTCTTGAATGGAAGACGCTTGTGAGGCGGGCTGTG
AGGTCGTTGAAACAAGGTGGGGGGCATGGTGGGCGGCAAGAACCCAAGGTCTTGAGGCCTTCGCTAATGC
GGGAAAGCTCTTATTCGGGTGAGATGGGCTGGGGCACCATCTGGGGACCCTGACGTGAAGTTTGTCACTG
ACTGGAGAACTCGGTTTGTCGTCTGTTGCGGGGGCGGCAGTTATGGCGGTGCCGTTGGGCAGTGCACCCG
TACCTTTGGGAGCGCGCGCCCTCGTCGTGTCGTGACGTCACCCGTTCTGTTGGCTTATAATGCAGGGTGG
GGCCACCTGCCGGTAGGTGTGCGGTAGGCTTTTCTCCGTCGCAGGACGCAGGGTTCGGGCCTAGGGTAGG
CTCTCCTGAATCGACAGGCGCCGGACCTCTGGTGAGGGGAGGGATAAGTGAGGCGTCAGTTTCTTTGGTC
GGTTTTATGTACCTATCTTCTTAAGTAGCTGAAGCTCCGGTTTTGAACTATGCGCTCGGGGTTGGCGAGT
GTGTTTTGTGAAGTTTTTTAGGCACCTTTTGAAATGTAATCATTTGGGTCAATATGTAATTTTCAGTGTT
AGACTAGTAAATTGTCCGCTAAATTCTGGCCGTTTTTGGCTTTTTTGTTAGACGAAGCTTGGTACCGAGC
TCGGATCTCCACCCCGTACCGGTCCTGCAGTCGAATTCACCATGTCTAGACTGGACAAGAGCAAAGTCAT
AAACGGAGCTCTGGAATTACTCAATGGTGTCGGTATCGAAGGCCTGACGACAAGGAAACTCGCTCAAAAG
CTGGGAGTTGAGCAGCCTACCCTGTACTGGCACGTGAAGAACAAGCGGGCCCTGCTCGATGCCCTGCCAA
TCGAGATGCTGGACAGGCATCATACCCACTTCTGCCCCCTGGAAGGCGAGTCATGGCAAGACTTTCTGCG
GAACAACGCCAAGTCATACCGCTGTGCTCTCCTCTCACATCGCGACGGGGCTAAAGTGCATCTCGGCACC
CGCCCAACAGAGAAACAGTACGAAACCCTGGAAAATCAGCTCGCGTTCCTGTGTCAGCAAGGCTTCTCCC
TGGAGAACGCACTGTACGCTCTGTCCGCCGTGGGCCACTTTACACTGGGCTGCGTATTGGAGGAACAGGA
GCATCAAGTAGCAAAAGAGGAAAGAGAGACACCTACCACCGATTCTATGCCCCCACTTCTGAGACAAGCA
ATTGAGCTGTTCGACCGGCAGGGAGCCGAACCTGCCTTCCTTTTCGGCCTGGAACTAATCATATGTGGCC
TGGAGAAACAGCTAAAGTGCGAAAGCGGCGGGCCGACCGACGCCCTTGACGATTTTGACTTAGACATGCT
CCCAGCCGATGCCCTTGACGACTTTGACCTTGATATGCTGCCTGCTGACGCTCTTGACGATTTTGACCTT
GACATGCTCCCCGGGTAACTAAGTAAGGATCCGCGGCCGCACTAGAGGAATTCCGCCCCTCTCCCCCCCC
CCCCCCTAACGTTACTGGCCGAAGCCGCTTGGAATAAGGCCGGTGTGCGTTTGTCTATATGTTATTTTCC
ACCATATTGCCGTCTTTTGGCAATGTGAGGGCCCGGAAACCTGGCCCTGTCTTCTTGACGAGCATTCCTA
GGGGTCTTTCCCCTCTCGCCAAAGGAATGCAAGGTCTGTTGAATGTCGTGAAGGAAGCAGTTCCTCTGGA
AGCTTCTTGAAGACAAACAACGTCTGTAGCGACCCTTTGCAGGCAGCGGAACCCCCCACCTGGCGACAGG
TGCCTCTGCGGCCAAAAGCCACGTGTATAAGATACACCTGCAAAGGCGGCACAACCCCAGTGCCACGTTG
TGAGTTGGATAGTTGTGGAAAGAGTCAAATGGCTCTCCTCAAGCGTATTCAACAAGGGGCTGAAGGATGC
CCAGAAGGTACCCCATTGTATGGGATCTGATCTGGGGCCTCGGTGCACATGCTTTACATGTGTTTAGTCG
AGGTTAAAAAAACGTCTAGGCCCCCCGAACCACGGGGACGTGGTTTTCCTTTGAAAAACACGATGATAAG
CTTACCGGTACGCGTGATGTGTTGACAATTAATCATCGGCATAGTATATCGGCATAGTATAATACGACAA
GGTGAGGAACTAAACCATGGCCAAGTTGACCAGTGCCGTTCCGGTGCTCACCGCGCGCGACGTCGCCGGA
GCGGTCGAGTTCTGGACCGACCGGCTCGGGTTCTCCCGGGACTTCGTGGAGGACGACTTCGCCGGTGTGG
TCCGGGACGACGTGACCCTGTTCATCAGCGCGGTCCAGGACCAGGTGGTGCCGGACAACACCCTGGCCTG
GGTGTGGGTGCGCGGCCTGGACGAGCTGTACGCCGAGTGGTCGGAGGTCGTGTCCACGAACTTCCGGGAC
GCCTCCGGGCCGGCCATGACCGAGATCGGCGAGCAGCCGTGGGGGCGGGAGTTCGCCCTGCGCGACCCGG
CCGGCAACTGCGTGCACTTCGTGGCCGAGGAGCAGGACTGACACATCTGTACAAGTAAAGCGGCCGCGAC
TCTAGATCATAATCAGCCATACCACATTTGTAGAGGTTTTACTTGCTTTAAAAAACCTCCCACACCTCCC
CCTGAACCTGAAACATAAAATGAATGCAATTGTTGTTGTTTAGTCCCTCCCAATTCGATATCAAGCTTAT
CGATAATCAACCTCTGGATTACAAAATTTGTGAAAGATTGACTGGTATTCTTAACTATGTTGCTCCTTTT
ACGCTATGTGGATACGCTGCTTTAATGCCTTTGTATCATGCTATTGCTTCCCGTATGGCTTTCATTTTCT
CCTCCTTGTATAAATCCTGGTTGCTGTCTCTTTATGAGGAGTTGTGGCCCGTTGTCAGGCAACGTGGCGT
GGTGTGCACTGTGTTTGCTGACGCAACCCCCACTGGTTGGGGCATTGCCACCACCTGTCAGCTCCTTTCC
GGGACTTTCGCTTTCCCCCTCCCTATTGCCACGGCGGAACTCATCGCCGCCTGCCTTGCCCGCTGCTGGA
CAGGGGCTCGGCTGTTGGGCACTGACAATTCCGTGGTGTTGTCGGGGAAATCATCGTCCTTTCCTTGGCT
GCTCGCCTGTGTTGCCACCTGGATTCTGCGCGGGACGTCCTTCTGCTACGTCCCTTCGGCCCTCAATCCA
GCGGACCTTCCTTCCCGCGGCCTGCTGCCGGCTCTGCGGCCTCTTCCGCGTCTTCGCCTTCGCCCTCAGA
CGAGTCGGATCTCCCTTTGGGCCGCCTCCCCGCATCGATACCGTCGACCTCGATCGAGACCTAGAAAAAC
ATGGAGCAATCACAAGTAGCAATACAGCAGCTACCAATGCTGATTGTGCCTGGCTAGAAGCACAAGAGGA
GGAGGAGGTGGGTTTTCCAGTCACACCTCAGGTACCTTTAAGACCAATGACTTACAAGGCAGCTGTAGAT
CTTAGCCACTTTTTAAAAGAAAAGGGGGGACTGGAAGGGCTAATTCACTCCCAACGAAGACAAGATATCC
TTGATCTGTGGATCTACCACACACAAGGCTACTTCCCTGATTGGCAGAACTACACACCAGGGCCAGGGAT
CAGATATCCACTGACCTTTGGATGGTGCTACAAGCTAGTACCAGTTGAGCAAGAGAAGGTAGAAGAAGCC
AATGAAGGAGAGAACACCCGCTTGTTACACCCTGTGAGCCTGCATGGGATGGATGACCCGGAGAGAGAAG
TATTAGAGTGGAGGTTTGACAGCCGCCTAGCATTTCATCACATGGCCCGAGAGCTGCATCCGGACTGTAC
TGGGTCTCTCTGGTTAGACCAGATCTGAGCCTGGGAGCTCTCTGGCTAACTAGGGAACCCACTGCTTAAG
CCTCAATAAAGCTTGCCTTGAGTGCTTCAAGTAGTGTGTGCCCGTCTGTTGTGTGACTCTGGTAACTAGA
GATCCCTCAGACCCTTTTAGTCAGTGTGGAAAATCTCTAGCAGGGCCCGTTTAAACCCGCTGATCAGCCT
CGACTGTGCCTTCTAGTTGCCAGCCATCTGTTGTTTGCCCCTCCCCCGTGCCTTCCTTGACCCTGGAAGG
TGCCACTCCCACTGTCCTTTCCTAATAAAATGAGGAAATTGCATCGCATTGTCTGAGTAGGTGTCATTCT
ATTCTGGGGGGTGGGGTGGGGCAGGACAGCAAGGGGGAGGATTGGGAAGACAATAGCAGGCATGCTGGGG
ATGCGGTGGGCTCTATGGCTTCTGAGGCGGAAAGAACCAGCTGGGGCTCTAGGGGGTATCCCC
[124 nt withheld, positions 10704-10827]
C
[91 nt withheld, positions 10829-10919]
A
[49 nt withheld, positions 10921-10969]
CCTTTGACGTTGGAGTCCACGTTCTTT
[37 nt withheld, positions 10997-11033]
ACCCTATCTCGGTCTATTCTTTTGATTTATAAGGGATTTTGCCGATTTCGGCCTATTGGTTAAAAAATGA
GCTGATTTAACAAAAATTTAACGCGAATTAATTCTGTGGAATGTGTGTCAGTTAGGGTGTGGAAAGTCCC
CAGGCTCCCCAGCAGGCAGAAGTATGCAAAGCATGCATCTCAATTAGTCAGCAACCAGGTGTGGAAAGTC
CCCAGGCTCCCCAGCAGGCAGAAGTATGCAAAGCATGCATCTCAATTAGTCAGCAACCATAGTCCCGCCC
CTAACTCCGCCCATCCCGCCCCTAACTCCGCCCAGTTCCGCCCATTCTCCGCCCCATGGCTGACTAATTT
TTTTTATTTATGCAGAGGCCGAGGCCGCCTCTGCCTCTGAGCTATTCCAGAAGTAGTGAGGAGGCTTTTT
TGGAGGCCTAGGCTTTTGCAAAAAGCTCCCGGGAGCTTGTATATCCATTTTCGGATCTGATCAGCACGTG
TTGACAATTAATCATCGGCATAGTATATCGGCATAGTATAATACGACAAGGTGAGGAACTAAACCATGGC
CAAGTTGACCAGTGCCGTTCCGGTGCTCACCGCGCGCGACGTCGCCGGAGCGGTCGAGTTCTGGACCGAC
CGGCTCGGGTTCTCCCGGGACTTCGTGGAGGACGACTTCGCCGGTGTGGTCCGGGACGACGTGACCCTGT
TCATCAGCGCGGTCCAGGACCAGGTGGTGCCGGACAACACCCTGGCCTGGGTGTGGGTGCGCGGCCTGGA
CGAGCTGTACGCCGAGTGGTCGGAGGTCGTGTCCACGAACTTCCGGGACGCCTCCGGGCCGGCCATGACC
GAGATCGGCGAGCAGCCGTGGGGGCGGGAGTTCGCCCTGCGCGACCCGGCCGGCAACTGCGTGCACTTCG
TGGCCGAGGAGCAGGACTGACACGTGCTACGAGATTTCGATTCCACCGCCGCCTTCTATGAAAGGTTGGG
CTTCGGAATCGTTTTCCGGGACGCCGGCTGGATGATCCTCCAGCGCGGGGATCTCATGCTGGAGTTCTTC
GCCCACCCCAACTTGTTTATTGCAGCTTATAATGGTTACAAATAAAGCAATAGCATCACAAATTTCACAA
ATAAAGCATTTTTTTCACTGCATTCTAGTTGTGGTTTGTCCAAACTCATCAATGTATCTTATCATGTCTG
TATACCGTCGACCTCTAGCTAGAGCTTGGCGTAATCATGGTCATAGCTGTTTCCTGTGTGAAATTGTTAT
CCGCTCACAATTCCACACAACATACGAGCCGGAAGCATAAAGTGTAAAGCCTGGGGTGCCTAATGAGTGA
GCTAACTCACATTAATTGCGTTGCGCTCACTGCCCGCTTTCCAGTCGGGAAACCTGTCGTGCCAGCTGCA
TTAATGAATCGGCCAACGCGCGGGGAGAGGCGGTTTGCGTATTGGGCGCTCTTCCGCTTCCTCGCTCACT
GACTCGCTGCGCTCGGTCGTTCGGCTGCGGCGAGCGGTATCAGCTCACTCAAAGGCGGTAATACGGTTAT
CCACAGAATCAGGGGATAACGCAGGAAAGAACATGTGAGCAAAAGGCCAGCAAAAGGCCAGGAACCGTAA
AAAGGCCGCGTTGCTGGCGTTTTTCCATAGGCTCCGCCCCCCTGACGAGCATCACAAAAATCGACGCTCA
AGTCAGAGGTGGCGAAACCCGACAGGACTATAAAGATACCAGGCGTTTCCCCCTGGAAGCTCCCTCGTGC
GCTCTCCTGTTCCGACCCTGCCGCTTACCGGATACCTGTCCGCCTTTCTCCCTTCGGGAAGCGTGGCGCT
TTCTCATAGCTCACGCTGTAGGTATCTCAGTTCGGTGTAGGTCGTTCGCTCCAAGCTGGGCTGTGTGCAC
GAACCCCCCGTTCAGCCCGACCGCTGCGCCTTATCCGGTAACTATCGTCTTGAGTCCAACCCGGTAAGAC
ACGACTTATCGCCACTGGCAGCAGCCACTGGTAACAGGATTAGCAGAGCGAGGTATGTAGGCGGTGCTAC
AGAGTTCTTGAAGTGGTGGCCTAACTACGGCTACACTAGAAGAACAGTATTTGGTATCTGCGCTCTGCTG
AAGCCAGTTACCTTCGGAAAAAGAGTTGGTAGCTCTTGATCCGGCAAACAAACCACCGCTGGTAGCGGTG
GTTTTTTTGTTTGCAAGCAGCAGATTACGCGCAGAAAAAAAGGATCTCAAGAAGATCCTTTGATCTTTTC
TACGGGGTCTGACGCTCAGTGGAACGAAAACTCACGTTAAGGGATTTTGGTCATGAGATTATCAAAAAGG
ATCTTCACCTAGATCCTTTTAAATTAAAAATGAAGTTTTAAATCAATCTAAAGTATATATGAGTAAACTT
GGTCTGACAGTTACCAATGCTTAATCAGTGAGGCACCTATCTCAGCGATCTGTCTATTTCGTTCATCCAT
AGTTGCCTGACTCCCCGTCGTGTAGATAACTACGATACGGGAGGGCTTACCATCTGGCCCCAGTGCTGCA
ATGATACCGCGAGACCCACGCTCACCGGCTCCAGATTTATCAGCAATAAACCAGCCAGCCGGAAGGGCCG
AGCGCAGAAGTGGTCCTGCAACTTTATCCGCCTCCATCCAGTCTATTAATTGTTGCCGGGAAGCTAGAGT
AAGTAGTTCGCCAGTTAATAGTTTGCGCAACGTTGTTGCCATTGCTACAGGCATCGTGGTGTCACGCTCG
TCGTTTGGTATGGCTTCATTCAGCTCCGGTTCCCAACGATCAAGGCGAGTTACATGATCCCCCATGTTGT
GCAAAAAAGCGGTTAGCTCCTTCGGTCCTCCGATCGTTGTCAGAAGTAAGTTGGCCGCAGTGTTATCACT
CATGGTTATGGCAGCACTGCATAATTCTCTTACTGTCATGCCATCCGTAAGATGCTTTTCTGTGACTGGT
GAGTACTCAACCAAGTCATTCTGAGAATAGTGTATGCGGCGACCGAGTTGCTCTTGCCCGGCGTCAATAC
GGGATAATACCGCGCCACATAGCAGAACTTTAAAAGTGCTCATCATTGGAAAACGTTCTTCGGGGCGAAA
ACTCTCAAGGATCTTACCGCTGTTGAGATCCAGTTCGATGTAACCCACTCGTGCACCCAACTGATCTTCA
GCATCTTTTACTTTCACCAGCGTTTCTGGGTGAGCAAAAACAGGAAGGCAAAATGCCGCAAAAAAGGGAA
TAAGGGCGACACGGAAATGTTGAATACTCATACTCTTCCTTTTTCAATATTATTGAAGCATTTATCAGGG
TTATTGTCTCATGAGCGGATACATATTTGAATGTATTTAGAAAAATAAACAAATAGGGGTTCCGCGCACA
TTTCCCCGAAAAGTGCCACCTGAC
